>Addgene plasmid #99929 | pcDNA3-HA-REDD1 96-110 (#189) | addgene full sequence | sequence record 197992 | Addgene NGS Result
GACATTGATTATTGACTAGTTATTAATAGTAATCAATTACGGGGTCATTAGTTCATAGCCCATATATGGA
GTTCCGCGTTACATAACTTACGGTAAATGGCCCGCCTGGCTGACCGCCCAACGACCCCCGCCCATTGACG
TCAATAATGACGTATGTTCCCATAGTAACGCCAATAGGGACTTTCCATTGACGTCAATGGGTGGAGTATT
TACGGTAAACTGCCCACTTGGCAGTACATCAAGTGTATCATATGCCAAGTACGCCCCCTATTGACGTCAA
TGACGGTAAATGGCCCGCCTGGCATTATGCCCAGTACATGACCTTATGGGACTTTCCTACTTGGCAGTAC
ATCTACGTATTAGTCATCGCTATTACCATGGTGATGCGGTTTTGGCAGTACATCAATGGGCGTGGATAGC
GGTTTGACTCACGGGGATTTCCAAGTCTCCACCCCATTGACGTCAATGGGAGTTTGTTTTGGCACCAAAA
TCAACGGGACTTTCCAAAATGTCGTAACAACTCCGCCCCATTGACGCAAATGGGCGGTAGGCGTGTACGG
TGGGAGGTCTATATAAGCAGAGCTCTCTGGCTAACTAGAGAACCCACTGCTTACTGGCTTATCGAAATTA
ATACGACTCACTATAGGGAGACCCAAGCTTGGTACCGAGCTCGGATCCGCCACCATGCCTAGCCTTTGGG
ACCGCTTCTCGTCGTCGTCCACCTCCTCTTCGCCCTCGTCCTTGCCCCGAACTCCCACCCCAGATCGGCC
GCCGCGCTCAGCCTGGGGGTCGGCGACCCGGGAGGAGGGGTTTGACCGCTCCACGAGCCTGGAGAGCTCG
GACTGCGAGTCCCTGGACAGCAGCAACAGTGGCTTCGGGCCGGAGGAAGACACGGCTTACCTGGATGGGG
TGTCGTTGCCCGACTTTGAGCTGCTCAGTGACCCTGAGGATGAACACTTGTGTGCCAACTCTCGACGCCC
TGCGCGCCTGCTGATGCCTAGCCAGTTGGTAAGCCAGGTGGGCAAAGAACTACTGCGCCTGGCCTACAGC
GAGCCGTGCGGCCTGCGGGGGGCGCTGCTGGACGTCTGCGTGGAGCAGGGCAAGAGCTGCCACAGCGTGG
GCCAGCTGGCACTCGACCCCAGCCTGGTGCCCACCTTCCAGCTGACCCTCGTGCTGCGCCTGGACTCACG
ACTCTGGCCCAAGATCCAGGGGCTGTTTAGCTCCGCCAACTCTCCCTTCCTCCCTGGCTTCAGCCAGTCC
CTGACGCTGAGCACTGGCTTCCGAGTCATCAAGAAGAAGCTGTACAGCTCGGAACAGCTGCTCATTGAGG
AGTGTTACCCATACGATGTTCCAGATTACGCTTGAGAATTCTGCAGATATCCATCACACTGGCGGCCGCT
CGAGCATGCATCTAGAGGGCCCTATTCTATAGTGTCACCTAAATGCTAGAGCTCGCTGATCAGCCTCGAC
TGTGCCTTCTAGTTGCCAGCCATCTGTTGTTTGCCCCTCCCCCGTGCCTTCCTTGACCCTGGAAGGTGCC
ACTCCCACTGTCCTTTCCTAATAAAATGAGGAAATTGCATCGCATTGTCTGAGTAGGTGTCATTCTATTC
TGGGGGGTGGGGTGGGGCAGGACAGCAAGGGGGAGGATTGGGAAGACAATAGCAGGCATGCTGGGGATGC
GGTGGGCTCTATGGCTTCTGAGGCGGAAAGAACCAGCTGGGGCTCTAGGGGGTATCCCC
[124 nt withheld, positions 1740-1863]
C
[91 nt withheld, positions 1865-1955]
A
[49 nt withheld, positions 1957-2005]
CCTTTGACGTTGGAGTCCACGTTCTTT
[37 nt withheld, positions 2033-2069]
ACCCTATCTCGGTCTATTCTTTTGATTTATAAGGGATTTTGCCGATTTCGGCCTATTGGTTAAAAAATGA
GCTGATTTAACAAAAATTTAACGCGAATTAATTCTGTGGAATGTGTGTCAGTTAGGGTGTGGAAAGTCCC
CAGGCTCCCCAGCAGGCAGAAGTATGCAAAGCATGCATCTCAATTAGTCAGCAACCAGGTGTGGAAAGTC
CCCAGGCTCCCCAGCAGGCAGAAGTATGCAAAGCATGCATCTCAATTAGTCAGCAACCATAGTCCCGCCC
CTAACTCCGCCCATCCCGCCCCTAACTCCGCCCAGTTCCGCCCATTCTCCGCCCCATGGCTGACTAATTT
TTTTTATTTATGCAGAGGCCGAGGCCGCCTCTGCCTCTGAGCTATTCCAGAAGTAGTGAGGAGGCTTTTT
TGGAGGCCTAGGCTTTTGCAAAAAGCTCCCGGGAGCTTGTATATCCATTTTCGGATCTGATCAAGAGACA
GGATGAGGATCGTTTCGCATGATTGAACAAGATGGATTGCACGCAGGTTCTCCGGCCGCTTGGGTGGAGA
GGCTATTCGGCTATGACTGGGCACAACAGACAATCGGCTGCTCTGATGCCGCCGTGTTCCGGCTGTCAGC
GCAGGGGCGCCCGGTTCTTTTTGTCAAGACCGACCTGTCCGGTGCCCTGAATGAACTGCAGGACGAGGCA
GCGCGGCTATCGTGGCTGGCCACGACGGGCGTTCCTTGCGCAGCTGTGCTCGACGTTGTCACTGAAGCGG
GAAGGGACTGGCTGCTATTGGGCGAAGTGCCGGGGCAGGATCTCCTGTCATCTCACCTTGCTCCTGCCGA
GAAAGTATCCATCATGGCTGATGCAATGCGGCGGCTGCATACGCTTGATCCGGCTACCTGCCCATTCGAC
CACCAAGCGAAACATCGCATCGAGCGAGCACGTACTCGGATGGAAGCCGGTCTTGTCGATCAGGATGATC
TGGACGAAGAGCATCAGGGGCTCGCGCCAGCCGAACTGTTCGCCAGGCTCAAGGCGCGCATGCCCGACGG
CGAGGATCTCGTCGTGACCCATGGCGATGCCTGCTTGCCGAATATCATGGTGGAAAATGGCCGCTTTTCT
GGATTCATCGACTGTGGCCGGCTGGGTGTGGCGGACCGCTATCAGGACATAGCGTTGGCTACCCGTGATA
TTGCTGAAGAGCTTGGCGGCGAATGGGCTGACCGCTTCCTCGTGCTTTACGGTATCGCCGCTCCCGATTC
GCAGCGCATCGCCTTCTATCGCCTTCTTGACGAGTTCTTCTGAGCGGGACTCTGGGGTTCGAAATGACCG
ACCAAGCGACGCCCAACCTGCCATCACGAGATTTCGATTCCACCGCCGCCTTCTATGAAAGGTTGGGCTT
CGGAATCGTTTTCCGGGACGCCGGCTGGATGATCCTCCAGCGCGGGGATCTCATGCTGGAGTTCTTCGCC
CACCCCAACTTGTTTATTGCAGCTTATAATGGTTACAAATAAAGCAATAGCATCACAAATTTCACAAATA
AAGCATTTTTTTCACTGCATTCTAGTTGTGGTTTGTCCAAACTCATCAATGTATCTTATCATGTCTGTAT
ACCGTCGACCTCTAGCTAGAGCTTGGCGTAATCATGGTCATAGCTGTTTCCTGTGTGAAATTGTTATCCG
CTCACAATTCCACACAACATACGAGCCGGAAGCATAAAGTGTAAAGCCTGGGGTGCCTAATGAGTGAGCT
AACTCACATTAATTGCGTTGCGCTCACTGCCCGCTTTCCAGTCGGGAAACCTGTCGTGCCAGCTGCATTA
ATGAATCGGCCAACGCGCGGGGAGAGGCGGTTTGCGTATTGGGCGCTCTTCCGCTTCCTCGCTCACTGAC
TCGCTGCGCTCGGTCGTTCGGCTGCGGCGAGCGGTATCAGCTCACTCAAAGGCGGTAATACGGTTATCCA
CAGAATCAGGGGATAACGCAGGAAAGAACATGTGAGCAAAAGGCCAGCAAAAGGCCAGGAACCGTAAAAA
GGCCGCGTTGCTGGCGTTTTTCCATAGGCTCCGCCCCCCTGACGAGCATCACAAAAATCGACGCTCAAGT
CAGAGGTGGCGAAACCCGACAGGACTATAAAGATACCAGGCGTTTCCCCCTGGAAGCTCCCTCGTGCGCT
CTCCTGTTCCGACCCTGCCGCTTACCGGATACCTGTCCGCCTTTCTCCCTTCGGGAAGCGTGGCGCTTTC
TCATAGCTCACGCTGTAGGTATCTCAGTTCGGTGTAGGTCGTTCGCTCCAAGCTGGGCTGTGTGCACGAA
CCCCCCGTTCAGCCCGACCGCTGCGCCTTATCCGGTAACTATCGTCTTGAGTCCAACCCGGTAAGACACG
ACTTATCGCCACTGGCAGCAGCCACTGGTAACAGGATTAGCAGAGCGAGGTATGTAGGCGGTGCTACAGA
GTTCTTGAAGTGGTGGCCTAACTACGGCTACACTAGAAGAACAGTATTTGGTATCTGCGCTCTGCTGAAG
CCAGTTACCTTCGGAAAAAGAGTTGGTAGCTCTTGATCCGGCAAACAAACCACCGCTGGTAGCGGTGGTT
TTTTTGTTTGCAAGCAGCAGATTACGCGCAGAAAAAAAGGATCTCAAGAAGATCCTTTGATCTTTTCTAC
GGGGTCTGACGCTCAGTGGAACGAAAACTCACGTTAAGGGATTTTGGTCATGAGATTATCAAAAAGGATC
TTCACCTAGATCCTTTTAAATTAAAAATGAAGTTTTAAATCAATCTAAAGTATATATGAGTAAACTTGGT
CTGACAGTTACCAATGCTTAATCAGTGAGGCACCTATCTCAGCGATCTGTCTATTTCGTTCATCCATAGT
TGCCTGACTCCCCGTCGTGTAGATAACTACGATACGGGAGGGCTTACCATCTGGCCCCAGTGCTGCAATG
ATACCGCGAGACCCACGCTCACCGGCTCCAGATTTATCAGCAATAAACCAGCCAGCCGGAAGGGCCGAGC
GCAGAAGTGGTCCTGCAACTTTATCCGCCTCCATCCAGTCTATTAATTGTTGCCGGGAAGCTAGAGTAAG
TAGTTCGCCAGTTAATAGTTTGCGCAACGTTGTTGCCATTGCTACAGGCATCGTGGTGTCACGCTCGTCG
TTTGGTATGGCTTCATTCAGCTCCGGTTCCCAACGATCAAGGCGAGTTACATGATCCCCCATGTTGTGCA
AAAAAGCGGTTAGCTCCTTCGGTCCTCCGATCGTTGTCAGAAGTAAGTTGGCCGCAGTGTTATCACTCAT
GGTTATGGCAGCACTGCATAATTCTCTTACTGTCATGCCATCCGTAAGATGCTTTTCTGTGACTGGTGAG
TACTCAACCAAGTCATTCTGAGAATAGTGTATGCGGCGACCGAGTTGCTCTTGCCCGGCGTCAATACGGG
ATAATACCGCGCCACATAGCAGAACTTTAAAAGTGCTCATCATTGGAAAACGTTCTTCGGGGCGAAAACT
CTCAAGGATCTTACCGCTGTTGAGATCCAGTTCGATGTAACCCACTCGTGCACCCAACTGATCTTCAGCA
TCTTTTACTTTCACCAGCGTTTCTGGGTGAGCAAAAACAGGAAGGCAAAATGCCGCAAAAAAGGGAATAA
GGGCGACACGGAAATGTTGAATACTCATACTCTTCCTTTTTCAATATTATTGAAGCATTTATCAGGGTTA
TTGTCTCATGAGCGGATACATATTTGAATGTATTTAGAAAAATAAACAAATAGGGGTTCCGCGCACATTT
CCCCGAAAAGTGCCACCTGACGTCGACGGATCGGGAGATCTCCCGATCCCCTATGGTGCACTCTCAGTAC
AATCTGCTCTGATGCCGCATAGTTAAGCCAGTATCTGCTCCCTGCTTGTGTGTTGGAGGTCGCTGAGTAG
TGCGCGAGCAAAATTTAAGCTACAACAAGGCAAGGCTTGACCGACAATTGCATGAAGAATCTGCTTAGGG
TTAGGCGTTTTGCGCTGCTTCGCGATGTACGGGCCAGATATACGCGTT
Features (pLannotate 1.2.2; 22 found; start..end, strand, type, name):
      1..380     +  enhancer       CMV enhancer: human cytomegalovirus immediate early enhancer
    381..584     +  promoter       CMV promoter: human cytomegalovirus (CMV) immediate early promoter
    580..613     +  LTR            5' LTR (truncated) (fragment): truncated 5' long terminal repeat (LTR) from HIV-1
    629..647     +  promoter       T7 promoter: promoter for bacteriophage T7 RNA polymerase
    685..1335    +  CDS            DDIT4 (fragment): DDIT4_HUMAN - Also known as REDD1, RTP801. Experimental evidence at protein level: Swiss-Prot protein existence level 1. Regulates cell growth, proliferation and survival via inhibition of the activity of the mammalian target of rapamycin complex 1 (mTORC1). Inhibition of mTORC1 is mediated by a pathway that involves DDIT4/REDD1, AKT1, the TSC1-TSC2 complex and the GTPase RHEB. Plays an important role in responses to cellular energy levels and cellular stress, including responses to hypoxia and DNA damage. Regulates p53/TP53-mediated apoptosis in response to DNA damage via its effect on mTORC1
   1336..1363    +  CDS            3xHA (fragment): three tandem HA epitope tags
   1426..1444    -  promoter       SP6 promoter: promoter for bacteriophage SP6 RNA polymerase
   1470..1694    +  polyA_signal   bGH poly(A) signal: bovine growth hormone polyadenylation signal
   1698..1719    +  promoter       SV40 promoter (fragment): SV40 enhancer and early promoter
   1740..2168    +  rep_origin     f1 ori (sequence partly withheld): f1 bacteriophage origin of replication; arrow indicates direction of (+) strand synthesis
   2182..2511    +  promoter       SV40 promoter: SV40 enhancer and early promoter
   2578..3369    +  CDS            neo: KKA2_KLEPN - Also known as kan, nptII. Experimental evidence at protein level: Swiss-Prot protein existence level 1. Resistance to kanamycin, neomycin, paromomycin, ribostamycin, butirosin and gentamicin B. From Klebsiella pneumoniae.
   3393..3551    +  CDS            ble (fragment): BLE_KLEPN - Experimental evidence at protein level: Swiss-Prot protein existence level 1. Binding protein with a strong affinity to the bleomycin family of antibiotics. Binds to CL990; an antimitotic-antibiotic compound. From Klebsiella pneumoniae.
   3546..3667    +  polyA_signal   SV40 poly(A) signal: SV40 polyadenylation signal
   3740..3756    -  protein_bind   lac operator: The lac repressor binds to the lac operator to inhibit transcription in E. coli. This inhibition can be relieved by adding lactose or isopropyl-β-D-thiogalactopyranoside (IPTG). lac repressor encoded by lacI
   3764..3794    -  promoter       lac promoter: promoter for the E. coli lac operon
   3809..3830    -  protein_bind   CAP binding site: CAP binding activates transcription in the presence of cAMP. E. coli catabolite activator protein
   3843..3935    -  CDS            lacI (fragment): lac repressor; lacI; The lac repressor binds to the lac operator to inhibit transcription in E. coli. This inhibition can be relieved by adding lactose or isopropyl-β-D-thiogalactopyranoside (IPTG).
   4118..4706    -  rep_origin     ori: high-copy-number ColE1/pMB1/pBR322/pUC origin of replication
   4877..5737    -  CDS            AmpR: β-lactamase; bla; confers resistance to ampicillin, carbenicillin, and related antibiotics
   5738..5842    -  promoter       AmpR promoter: bla
   5901..5953    -  misc_feature   bom (fragment): basis of mobility region from pBR322
