[The description below was written by a language model from this plasmid's Addgene catalogue record and pLannotate feature annotations shown in this document.]
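Description:
pcDNA3-HA-REDD1 96-110 is a mammalian expression plasmid built on the Invitrogen pcDNA3.1 backbone that encodes a deletion mutant of human REDD1 (gene symbol DDIT4), a stress-responsive negative regulator of mTORC1 signalling. The insert carries an internal deletion of amino acids 96–110, and the annotated DDIT4 coding region is correspondingly called as a fragment. It is followed directly by an HA epitope sequence, consistent with the catalogue's description of a C-terminal HA tag. The annotation matches only a short portion of a 3xHA element, suggesting roughly a single HA copy. Expression is driven by the human cytomegalovirus immediate-early enhancer and promoter and terminated by the bovine growth hormone polyadenylation signal. T7 and SP6 phage promoters flank the insert and can serve for in vitro transcription or as sequencing primer sites. The restriction sites used for cloning are not recorded.

The plasmid is about 6.1 kb. In E. coli it replicates from a high-copy ColE1/pUC-type origin and is selected with ampicillin through the β-lactamase gene; an f1 origin is also present for single-stranded DNA production. A separate cassette places the neomycin phosphotransferase gene under the SV40 early promoter with an SV40 polyadenylation signal, which would allow G418 selection of stably transfected mammalian cells. The short HIV-1 LTR, ble, lacI and bom fragments in the table appear to be backbone remnants or partial annotation matches rather than functional elements. The construct belongs to a structure–function study of REDD1 and is suited to expressing the HA-tagged deletion mutant in mammalian cells, to test how loss of residues 96–110 affects REDD1 function.
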