Addgene plasmid #99929: pcDNA3-HA-REDD1 96-110 (#189)
Purpose: mammalian expression
Depositing lab: James Brugarolas. Depositing organization: University of Texas Southwestern Medical Center. Publication: Structural analysis and functional implications of the negative mTORC1 regulator REDD1. Vega-Rubin-de-Celis S, Abdallah Z, Kinch L, Grishin NV, Brugarolas J, Zhang X. Biochemistry. 2010 Mar 23;49(11):2491-501. doi: 10.1021/bi902135e. PubMed 20166753.
Backbone
  Vector backbone: pcDNA3.1
  Backbone manufacturer: Invitrogen
  Vector type: Mammalian Expression
Growth in bacteria
  Bacterial resistance: Ampicillin, 100 μg/mL
  Growth temperature: 37°C
  Growth strain: DH5alpha
  Copy number: Unknown
Gene/Insert
  Gene/Insert name: REDD1
  Species: H. sapiens (human)
  Mutation: Internal deletion of AA 96-110
  Entrez Gene: DDIT4 (a.k.a. Dig2, REDD-1, REDD1)
  Tag / fusion protein: HA (C terminal on insert)
  Cloning method: Restriction Enzyme; 5′ cloning site Unknown (unknown if destroyed); 3′ cloning site Unknown (unknown if destroyed)
Terms and licenses: Academic/Nonprofit Terms; Industry Terms: Not Available to Industry
How to cite: pcDNA3-HA-REDD1 96-110 (#189) was a gift from James Brugarolas (Addgene plasmid # 99929 ; http://n2t.net/addgene:99929 ; RRID:Addgene_99929)
